>Addgene plasmid #34228 | KHBD00070 | depositor partial sequence | sequence record 40795 | KHBD00070 sequence 990 bps
ATGTATCCGTACGTGTCTAACCACCCTAGCAGCCATGGAGGGCTCTCCGGAATGGCCGGCTTCACCGGAC
TGGAGGATAAGTCGTGCAGCAGGTACACGGACACTGTCATGAACAGCTACCAGTCGATGAGCGTACCTGC
CTCGGCATCTGCACAGTTCGCTCAGTTCTATCAACATGCCACAGCCGCCGCATCCGCGGTATCCGCGGCC
AGTGCCGGCGCGATCGGCGTGGACTCGCTGGGAAATGCCTGCACACAGCCCGCCTCCGGCGTGATGCCAG
GGGCAGGGGGAGCGGGCGGAGCCGGTATCGCCGATCTGCCCAGGTATCCCTGGATGACGCTTACAGACTG
GATGGGAAGCCCCTTCGAGCGTGTCGTTTGTGGCGATTTCAACGGCCCCAACGGCTGTCCACGAAGGCGC
GGTCGCCAGACCTACACTCGCTTCCAGACCCTCGAACTGGAGAAGGAGTTTCACTTCAACCACTACTTAA
CTCGGCGAAGGCGCATCGAGATCGCACATGCCCTCTGCCTGACCGAGCGACAGATCAAGATCTGGTTTCA
GAACCGTCGCATGAAGCTGAAGAAGGAGTTACGAGCCGTCAAGGAAATAAATGAACAGGCGCGACGCGAT
CGAGAGGAGCAGGAGAAAATGAAGGCCCAGGAGACGATGAAATCCGCCCAGCAGAACAAGCAAGTGCAAC
AGCAGCAGCAACAGCAACAGCAGCAGCAACAGCAGCAGCAGCAACAGCACCAACAGCAGCAACAACAGCC
GCAGGACCACCACTCGATCATCGCACACAATCCAGGCCACTTGCACCACTCGGTGGTAGGTCAAAACGAT
CTCAAGCTCGGCCTTGGCATGGGCGTGGGCGTCGGAGTGGGCGGCATCGGGCCGGGCATCGGTGGCGGCT
TGGGCGGCAATCTGGGCATGATGAGCGCCCTGGACAAGAGCAATCACGACCTGCTAAAGGCGGTCAGCAA
AGTCAACTCC
