>Addgene plasmid #34228 | KHBD00070 | addgene partial sequence | sequence record 41825 | M13-Rev 5'-CAGGAAACAGCTATGACC-3'
ATTTTGACTGATAGTGACCTGTTCGTTGCAACAAATTGATAAGCAATGCTTTCTTATAATGCCAACTTTG
TACAAGAAAGTTGGCAAGGAGTTGACTTTGCTGACCGCCTTTAGCAGGTCGTGATTGCTCTTGTCCAGGG
CGCTCATCATGCCCAGATTGCCGCCCAAGCCGCCACCGATGCCCGGCCCGATGCCGCCCACTCCGACGCC
CACGCCCATGCCAAGGCCGAGCTTGAGATCGTTTTGACCTACCACCGAGTGGTGCAAGTGGCCTGGATTG
TGTGCGATGATCGAGTGGTGGTCCTGCGGCTGTTGTTGCTGCTGTTGGTGCTGTTGCTGCTGCTGCTGTT
GCTGCTGCTGTTGCTGTTGCTGCTGCTGTTGCACTTGCTTGTTCTGCTGGGCGGATTTCATCGTCTCCTG
GGCCTTCATTTTCTCCTGCTCCTCTCGATCGCGTCGCGCCTGTTCATTTATTTCCTTGACGGCTCGTAAC
TCCTTCTTCAGCTTCATGCGACGGTTCTGAAACCAGATCTTGATCTGTCGCTCGGTCAGGCAGAGGGCAT
GTGCGATCTCGATGCGCCTTCGCCGAGTTAAGTAGTGGTTGAAGTGAAACTCCTTCTCCAGTTCGAGGGT
CTGGAAGCGAGTGTAGGTCTGGCGACCGCGCCTTCGTGGACAGCCGTTGGGGCCGTTGAAATCGCCACAA
ACGACACGCTCGAAGGGGCTTCCCATCCAGTCTGTAAGCGTCATCCAGGGATACCTGGGCAGATCGGCGA
TACCGGCTCCGCCCGCTCCCCCTGCCCCTGGCATCACGCCGGAGGCGGGCTGTGTGCAGG
