[The description below was written by a language model from this plasmid's Addgene catalogue record.]
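Description:
KHBD00070 is a Gateway entry-type clone built in the pDONR221 donor vector backbone (Invitrogen), carrying the open reading frame of the Drosophila melanogaster gene abdominal A (abd-A, CG10325), a Hox transcription factor of the bithorax complex. The insert is recorded as about 990 bp in a backbone of roughly 2.5 kb once the donor cassette has been replaced. The plasmid is maintained in standard E. coli cloning strains as a high-copy plasmid under kanamycin selection. No feature table accompanies the record, so the origin of replication and the exact recombination sites are not listed. However, a pDONR221 product made by Gateway cloning normally has its insert flanked by attL sites, with M13 forward and reverse primer sites outside them for sequence verification, consistent with the sequencing primers named here.

The construct has no promoter intended to express the insert and no tags or reporters are recorded; it serves as a shuttle clone rather than an expression vector. The depositor notes that ORFs in this collection were cloned open-ended, without a stop codon, which allows the coding sequence to be moved by LR recombination into destination vectors that add C-terminal fusions as well as N-terminal ones. The plasmid belongs to a collection of Drosophila transcription factor ORFs assembled for automated screening of protein-DNA interactions at fly regulatory elements. Its typical use is therefore as a source clone for transferring abd-A into assay or expression vectors chosen by the user. The record lists availability to academic and nonprofit users only.
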