Addgene plasmid #34228: KHBD00070
Depositing lab: Bart Deplancke. Depositing organization: Swiss Federal Institute of Technology (EPFL). Publication: Automated protein-DNA interaction screening of Drosophila regulatory elements. Korneel Hens, Jean-Daniel Feuz, Alina Isakova, Antonina Lagovitina, Andreas Massouras, Julien Bryois, Patrick Callaerts, Susan E. Celniker, Bart Deplancke. Nat Methods. 2011 Oct 30;8(12):1065-70. 10.1038/nmeth.1763 PubMed 22037703.
Backbone
  Vector backbone: pDONR221
  Backbone manufacturer: Invitrogen
  Backbone size w/o insert (bp): 2536
  Vector type: Gateway Donor Vector
Growth in bacteria
  Bacterial resistance: Kanamycin, 50 μg/mL
  Growth temperature: 37°C
  Growth strain: DH5alpha
  Copy number: High Copy
Gene/Insert
  Gene/Insert name: CG10325 (alt names: FBgn0000014; abd-A; abdominal A)
  Species: D. melanogaster (fly)
  Insert size (bp): 990
  Entrez Gene: abd-A (a.k.a. Dmel_CG10325, ABD-A, Abd A, Abd-A, AbdA, Abda, BX-C, CG10325, Cbxd, DmabdA, Dmabda, Dmel\CG10325, Fab-3, Fab-4, Fub, Hab, Uab, abd A, abd-a, abdA, abd_a, abda, iab, iab-2, iab-3, iab-4, iab-5, iab2, iab3, iab4, l(3)89Ec)
  Cloning method: Gateway Cloning
  Sequencing primers: 5′ M13F; 3′ M13R
Terms and licenses: Academic/Nonprofit Terms; Industry Terms: Not Available to Industry
Depositor comments: Please note that the ORFs in this collection were cloned open-ended (without a stop codon).
How to cite: KHBD00070 was a gift from Bart Deplancke (Addgene plasmid # 34228 ; http://n2t.net/addgene:34228 ; RRID:Addgene_34228)
